Addgene plasmid #13985: RCAS (A) Hoxd13 (CT#441)
Depositing lab: Cliff Tabin. Depositing organization: Harvard Medical School. Publication: Analysis of Hoxd-13 and Hoxd-11 misexpression in chick limb buds reveals that Hox genes affect both bone condensation and growth. Goff DJ, Tabin CJ. Development. 1997 Feb . 124(3):627-36. PubMed 9043077.
Backbone
  Vector backbone: RCASBP(A)
  Backbone size w/o insert (bp): 11600
  Vector type: Retroviral ; avian expression
Growth in bacteria
  Bacterial resistance: Ampicillin, 100 μg/mL
  Growth temperature: 37°C
  Growth strain: DH5alpha
  Copy number: Low Copy
Gene/Insert
  Gene/Insert name: Hoxd-13 (alt names: Hox D13; homeobox D13)
  Species: G. gallus (chicken)
  Entrez Gene: HOXD13
  Cloning method: Restriction Enzyme; 5′ cloning site ClaI (not destroyed); 3′ cloning site ClaI (not destroyed)
  Sequencing primers: 5′ RCAS-F
Terms and licenses: Academic/Nonprofit Terms; Industry Terms: Not Available to Industry
Depositor comments: RCASHoxd-13 was constructed using a cDNA corresponding to the longer of the two transcripts whose putative coding region is identical to the published sequence, with the exception of 9 glycines encoded by ggc repeats starting at amino acid position 10, instead of the reported 7 ggc repeats (Rogina and Upholdt, 1993). This cDNA was cloned into the shuttle vector SLAX-13 (Riddle et al., 1993), and then subcloned into the ClaI site of RCAS(BP)A .
How to cite: RCAS (A) Hoxd13 (CT#441) was a gift from Cliff Tabin (Addgene plasmid # 13985 ; http://n2t.net/addgene:13985 ; RRID:Addgene_13985)
