[The description below was written by a language model from this plasmid's Addgene catalogue record.]
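Description:
RCAS (A) Hoxd13 is a replication-competent avian retroviral vector built on the RCASBP(A) backbone (about 11.6 kb without insert), carrying a chicken (G. gallus) Hoxd-13 cDNA. RCAS vectors are derived from Rous sarcoma virus: they retain the viral LTRs and the gag, pol and env genes, with the foreign gene placed at a ClaI site where the src oncogene originally sat. The insert is typically expressed from the viral LTR through a spliced message. The "BP" designation refers to the Bryan high-titre polymerase variant, and "(A)" denotes the subgroup A envelope, which determines which avian cells the virus can infect. In bacteria the plasmid is maintained as a low-copy construct under ampicillin selection. The record includes no feature table, so individual elements and their positions are not documented here.

According to the depositor's notes, the Hoxd-13 insert corresponds to the longer of two transcripts. Its putative coding region matches the published sequence except for a run of nine glycines, rather than the reported seven, encoded by GGC repeats beginning near amino acid 10. The cDNA was first cloned into the SLAX-13 shuttle vector and then transferred as a ClaI fragment into RCASBP(A), with both ClaI sites preserved. No epitope tags or reporters are recorded.

Because the virus spreads from cell to cell in susceptible avian tissue, the construct is suited to widespread misexpression of Hoxd-13 in chick embryos. The associated study used it in chick limb buds to examine how Hox genes influence bone condensation and growth.
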