>Addgene plasmid #13985 | RCAS (A) Hoxd13 (CT#441) | addgene partial sequence | sequence record 20184 | 13985 with M13pUC-rev
ATGCGGTAGTTTATCACAGTTAAATTGCTAACGCAGTCAGGCACCGTGTATGAAATCTAACAATGCGCTC
ATCGTCATCCTCGGCACCGTCACCCTGGATGCTGTAGGCATAGGCTTGGTTATGCCGGTACTGCCGGGCC
TCTTGCGGGATATCGTCCATTCCGACAGCATCGCCAGTCACTATGGCGTGCTGCTAGCGCTATATGCGTT
GATGCAATTTCTATGCGCACCCGTTCTCGGAGCACTGTCCGACCGCTTTGGCCGCCGCCCAGTCCTGCTC
GCTTCGCTACTTGGAGCCACTATCGACTACGCGATCATGGCGACCACACCCGTCCTGTGGATCCCCTCCG
ACGGTACTCAGCTTCTGCCTCCCTAAGCCGCAGCCCCCTCCACCAGGGTCATCGAACTCGCCTCCCGATA
GACGAGACGGATGGAGACAGGATCGCCACGCCGTCTGTGGCCGACCACTATTCCCTAACTATCACGTCGG
GGTCACCAAATGAAGCCTTCTGCTTCATGCAGGTGCTCGTAGTCGTCAGGGAATCAACGGTCCGGCCATC
AACCCAGGTGCACACCAATGTGGTGAATGGTCAAATGGCGTTTATTGTATCGAGCTAGGCACTTAAATAC
AATATCTCTGCAATGCGGAATTCAGTGGTTCGTCCAATCCATGTCAGACCCGTCTGTTGCCTTCCTAATA
AGGCACGATCGTACCACCTTACTTCCACCAATCGGCATGCACGGTGCTTTTTCTCTCCTTGTAAGGCATG
TTGCTAACTCATCGTTACCATGTTGCAAGACTACAAGAGTATTGCATAAGACTACATTTCCCCCTCCCTA
TGCAAAAGCGAAACTACTATATCCTGAGGGGACTCCTAACCGCGTACAACCGAAGCCCCGCTTTTCGCCT
AAACACACCCTAGTCCCC
